>Addgene plasmid #124849 | pAAV-FLEX-SaCas9-U6-sgSlc18a2 | addgene full sequence | sequence record 243615 | Addgene NGS Result
GCGGCCTCTAGACTCGAGGCGTTGACATTGATTATTGACTAGTTATTAATAGTAATCAATTACGGGGTCA
TTAGTTCATAGCCCATATATGGAGTTCCGCGTTACATAACTTACGGTAAATGGCCCGCCTGGCTGACCGC
CCAACGACCCCCGCCCATTGACGTCAATAATGACGTATGTTCCCATAGTAACGCCAATAGGGACTTTCCA
TTGACGTCAATGGGTGGAGTATTTACGGTAAACTGCCCACTTGGCAGTACATCAAGTGTATCATATGCCA
AGTACGCCCCCTATTGACGTCAATGACGGTAAATGGCCCGCCTGGCATTATGCCCAGTACATGACCTTAT
GGGACTTTCCTACTTGGCAGTACATCTACGTATTAGTCATCGCTATTACCATGGTGATGCGGTTTTGGCA
GTACATCAATGGGCGTGGATAGCGGTTTGACTCACGGGGATTTCCAAGTCTCCACCCCATTGACGTCAAT
GGGAGTTTGTTTTGGCACCAAAATCAACGGGACTTTCCAAAATGTCGTAACAACTCCGCCCCATTGACGC
AAATGGGCGGTAGGCGTGTACGGTGGGAGGTCTATATAAGCAGAGCTCTCTGGCTAACTACCGGTGCTAG
CGTCGACTCCGGAATAACTTCGTATAGGATACTTTATACGAAGTTATGCAGAATGGTAGCTGGATTGTAG
CTGCTATTAGCAATATGAAACCTCTTAATAACTTCGTATAGCATACATTATACGAAGTTATGGCGCGCCT
TAAGCGTAATCTGGAACATCGTATGGGTAAGCGTAATCTGGAACATCGTATGGGTAAGCGTAATCTGGAA
CATCGTATGGGTAGGATCCCTTTTTCTTTTTTGCCTGGCCGGCCTTTTTCGTGGCCGCCGGCCTTTTGCC
CTTTTTGATGATCTGAGGGTGCTTCTTAGATTTCACTTCATACAGGTTGCCCAGAATGTCTGTGCTGTAC
TTCTTAATGCTCTGGGTCTTGGAGGCGATTGTCTTAATGATCCTGGGGGGCCTCTTGTCGTTCATGTTTT
CCAGGTACTCGCGGTAGGTGATGTCGATCATGTTCACTTCGATCCGGTTCAGCAGGTCGTTGTTCACGCC
GATCACTCTATACAGCTCGCCGTTGATCTTGATCAGATCGTTGTTGTAGAAGGAGGCGATAAACTCGGCC
TGGTTGCTGATCTTCTTCAGCTTCTTAGCTTCCTCATAGCACTTGCTATTCACTTCGTAGTAGTTTTCTT
TTTTGATCACATCCAGATTCTTCACGGTCACGAACTTGTACACGCCATTGTCCAGGTACACGTCGAATCT
GTAGGGCTTCAGGGACAGCTTCACGACCTTGTTTCTGCTGTTGGGGTAGTCGTCGGTGATGTCCAGATGG
GCGTTCAGTTTGTTGCCGTAATACTTAATCTTCTTGATCACGGGGCCGTTGTCCTTTTTGGAGTACTTGG
TCAGGTAGTTCCCGGTTTCCTCGTAGTACTTGTACAGGGGATTCTTCTCGTCGCCGTACTGTTCCATAAT
CAGCTTCAGTTTCTGGTAGGTCTGGGGGTCGTGGTGGTACATCAGCAGCTTTTCGGGGCTCTTGTTGATC
AGCTTTTTCAGCTTGTCATTGTCCTTGTCGTACAGGCCGTTCAGATTGTTCACGATCAGGGTGTTGCCCT
TGTCGTCCTTCCGGGTGGAGTACAGGGTGTCGTTAATCAGCTCTCTATTAGGCTTCTTGTCCACCCGGTG
GCTGTACTTGTAGTCCTTGAAGTCCTTAATGTGCTTGATCTGGTGGGGGGTGATGAAGATCTCTTTGTAC
TCCTGCTCGGTTTCGATCTCGGGCATGCTCTCGGCCTGCTTTTCCTCGAACATCTGGTTTTCCATCACTT
TTTTGGCCTTGTCCAGTTTCTTCCACTCTTTGAAGATGAAATCGGCGTTGGCAATGATCAGGGCGTCCTC
GGCGTGGTGCTTGTACCCCTTGTTCCGCTCTTTCTTAAACTTCCACTTCCGCCGCAGAAAGCTGGTGAAG
CCGCCATTGATGGACTTCACTTTCACGTCCAGGTTGTTCACTCTGAAGTAGCTCCGCAGCAGGTTCATCA
GGCCTCTGGTGGCGTATCTGGTATCCACCAGGTTCCGGTTGATGAAGTCTTTCTGCACGGAGAACCTGTT
GATGTCCCGTTCTTCCAGCAGATACTCTTTCTTGGTCTTGCTGATTCTGCCCTTGCCCTTGGCCAGATTC
AGGATGTGCTTCTTGAAGGTTTCGTAGCTGATCTTGCTGTCGCTGCTGCTCAGGTACTGGAATGGGGTCC
GGTTGCCCTTCTTGCTGTTTTCTTCCTGCTTCACGAGCACCTTGTTGTTGAAGCTGTTGTCGAAGGACAC
GCTTCTGGGGATGATGTGGTCCACCTCATAGTTGAAGGGGTTGTTCAGCAGATCTTCCAGAGGGATGGCT
TCCAGGCTGTACAGGCACTTGCCTTCCTGCATGTCGTGCAGCTTGATCTTCTCGATCAGGTACTTGGCGT
TCTCTTTGCCGGTGGTCCGGATGATTTCCTCGATCCGCTCGTTGGTCTGCCGGTTCCGCTTCTGCATCTC
GTTGATCATTTTCTGGGCGTCCTTGGAGTTCTTCTCGCGGGCCAGCTCGATAATGATGTCGTTGGGCAGG
CCGTACTTCTTGATGATGGCGTTGATCACTTTGATGCTCTGGATGAAGCTTCTCTTCACGACGGGGCTCA
GGATGAAGTCGTCCACCAGGGTGGTGGGGATCTCTTTCTGCTGGGACAGGTCCACCTTCTTGGGCACCAG
CTTCAGCCGGTTGAAGATAGCGATCTGGTTGTCGTTGGTGTGCCACAGCTCGTCCAGGATCAGGTTGATG
GCCTTCAGGCTCAGGTTGTGGGTGCCGGTATAGCCCTTCAGATTAGAGATCTGCTCGATCTCTTCCTGGG
TCAGCTCGGAGTTCAGATTGGTCAGTTCTTCCTGGATGTCCTCGCTGCTCTGGTAGATGGTCAGGATCTT
GGCAATCTGATCCAGCAGCTCGGCGTTCTCAATAATCTCTTTCCGGGCGGTAATGTCCTTGATGTCGTGG
TACACCTTCAGGTTGGTGAACTCGGGCTTGCCGGTGCTGGTCACTCTGTAGCCCTTAATATCCTCTTCGT
TCACGAGGATTTCTTTGGCGATCTGCTTCAGGGTGGGCTTCTTCTTCTGCTTGAACACGTTCTCGATGAT
CTGGAACTTCTCGTAATATTCCAGCTTCTCGTTCTCGTCCCTGGTGATCACGAGATTGTTCAGGTCGTTC
AGGGCGTTGTACAGGTCGGCGTTGTAGGCGTACTTCACGCTCCGCAGTTCCTCGGGGAAGTAGGTGCAGT
GGCCCATCAGCATCTCGTACCATTCTTTGATGTCCTTCCAGCCGAAGGGGCTGCCCTCGCCAGGTCCCTC
ATAGTAGGTCCGCCGGGTTTCCAGCAGGTCGATGTAGGTGTCGATGAAGCTCTGGTCCAGCTGGTGGTAG
GCCTTCTGCACCTTCAGCAGCTGTTTGGCTTCTTTCACGTAGTCGCTGGTCTTGAATCTGTTGATGCTGC
CCCGCACTTCGCCGTCTTTCTTCAGCCGTTCCAGCTGCAGTTCGGCCACGTATTTCTCTTCCAGGGCCTT
GCTGTTCCGGCTGATCTGCTCTTTGGTGGACAGCTCGTTGCCGGTGTCCTCTTCCACCTCGTTCACGTTG
TGCACGCCTCTTCTCTTGGCCAGGTGCAGCAGGGCGGCAGAGAACTCTTCCTCGCTCAGCTTCTGGCTCA
GGCCCTTCACTCTGGCCTCGTAGGGGTTGATGCCGCTCAGCTCGCTGTGGTCGGTCAGCAGGTTGTAGTC
GAACAGCAGCTTCTTCACTCTCTGGATTCTATGCCGCCTCCGCCGCTTCAGCCTTCTGGCGCCTCTCTTG
CTCCGCCTGCCCTCGTTGTTTTCCACGTTGGCCTCTTTGAACAGCCGCACGCCGGCATCGATCACGTCCC
GTGTCTCGTAGTCGATGATGCCGTAGCCCACGCTGGTGATGCCGATGTCCAGGCCCAGGATGTAGTTCCG
CTTGGCTGCTGGGACTCCGTGGATACCGACCTTCCGCTTCTTCTTTGGGGCCATGCGGCCGCTGCAGACC
GGTGCTAGCATAACTTCGTATAAAGTATCCTATACGAAGTTATTTGCCTTAACCCAGAAATTATCACTGT
TATTCTTTAGAATGGTGCAAAGAATAACTTCGTATAATGTATGCTATACGAAGTTATGAATTCCTAGAGC
TCGCTGATCAGCCTCGACTGTGCCTTCTAGTTGCCAGCCATCTGTTGTTTGCCCCTCCCCCGTGCCTTCC
TTGACCCTGGAAGGTGCCACTCCCACTGTCCTTTCCTAATAAAATGAGGAAATTGCATCGCATTGTCTGA
GTAGGTGTCATTCTATTCTGGGGGGTGGGGTGGGGCAGGACAGCAAGGGGGAGGATTGGGAAGAGAATAG
CAGGCATGCTGGGGAGGTACCGAGGGCCTATTTCCCATGATTCCTTCATATTTGCATATACGATACAAGG
CTGTTAGAGAGATAATTGGAATTAATTTGACTGTAAACACAAAGATATTAGTACAAAATACGTGACGTAG
AAAGTAATAATTTCTTGGGTAGTTTGCAGTTTTAAAATTATGTTTTAAAATGGACTATCATATGCTTACC
GTAACTTGAAAGTATTTCGATTTCTTGGCTTTATATATCTTGTGGAAAGGACGAAACACCGCGATGAACA
GGATCAGCTTGCGTTTTAGTACTCTGGAAACAGAATCTACTAAAACAAGGCAAAATGCCGTGTTTATCTC
GTCAACTTGTTGGCGAGATTTTTGCGGCCGCAGGAACCCCTAGTGATGGAGTTGGCCACTCCCTCTCTGC
GCGCTCGCTCGCTCACTGAGGCCGGGCGACCAAAGGTCGCCCGACGCCCGGGCTTTGCCCGGGCGGCCTC
AGTGAGCGAGCGAGCGCGCAGCTGCCTGCAGGGGCGCCTGATGCGGTATTTTCTCCTTACGCATCTGTGC
GGTATTTCACACCGCATA
[95 nt withheld, positions 5059-5153]
T
[46 nt withheld, positions 5155-5200]
C
[141 nt withheld, positions 5202-5342]
CCTTTGACGTTGGAGTCCACGTTCTTT
[37 nt withheld, positions 5370-5406]
ACTCTATCTCGGGCTATTCTTTTGATTTATAAGGGATTTTGCCGATTTCGGTCTATTGGTTAAAAAATGA
GCTGATTTAACAAAAATTTAACGCGAATTTTAACAAAATATTAACGTTTACAATTTTATGGTGCACTCTC
AGTACAATCTGCTCTGATGCCGCATAGTTAAGCCAGCCCCGACACCCGCCAACACCCGCTGACGCGCCCT
GACGGGCTTGTCTGCTCCCGGCATCCGCTTACAGACAAGCTGTGACCGTCTCCGGGAGCTGCATGTGTCA
GAGGTTTTCACCGTCATCACCGAAACGCGCGAGACGAAAGGGCCTCGTGATACGCCTATTTTTATAGGTT
AATGTCATGATAATAATGGTTTCTTAGACGTCAGGTGGCACTTTTCGGGGAAATGTGCGCGGAACCCCTA
TTTGTTTATTTTTCTAAATACATTCAAATATGTATCCGCTCATGAGACAATAACCCTGATAAATGCTTCA
ATAATATTGAAAAAGGAAGAGTATGAGTATTCAACATTTCCGTGTCGCCCTTATTCCCTTTTTTGCGGCA
TTTTGCCTTCCTGTTTTTGCTCACCCAGAAACGCTGGTGAAAGTAAAAGATGCTGAAGATCAGTTGGGTG
CACGAGTGGGTTACATCGAACTGGATCTCAACAGCGGTAAGATCCTTGAGAGTTTTCGCCCCGAAGAACG
TTTTCCAATGATGAGCACTTTTAAAGTTCTGCTATGTGGCGCGGTATTATCCCGTATTGACGCCGGGCAA
GAGCAACTCGGTCGCCGCATACACTATTCTCAGAATGACTTGGTTGAGTACTCACCAGTCACAGAAAAGC
ATCTTACGGATGGCATGACAGTAAGAGAATTATGCAGTGCTGCCATAACCATGAGTGATAACACTGCGGC
CAACTTACTTCTGACAACGATCGGAGGACCGAAGGAGCTAACCGCTTTTTTGCACAACATGGGGGATCAT
GTAACTCGCCTTGATCGTTGGGAACCGGAGCTGAATGAAGCCATACCAAACGACGAGCGTGACACCACGA
TGCCTGTAGCAATGGCAACAACGTTGCGCAAACTATTAACTGGCGAACTACTTACTCTAGCTTCCCGGCA
ACAATTAATAGACTGGATGGAGGCGGATAAAGTTGCAGGACCACTTCTGCGCTCGGCCCTTCCGGCTGGC
TGGTTTATTGCTGATAAATCTGGAGCCGGTGAGCGTGGAAGCCGCGGTATCATTGCAGCACTGGGGCCAG
ATGGTAAGCCCTCCCGTATCGTAGTTATCTACACGACGGGGAGTCAGGCAACTATGGATGAACGAAATAG
ACAGATCGCTGAGATAGGTGCCTCACTGATTAAGCATTGGTAACTGTCAGACCAAGTTTACTCATATATA
CTTTAGATTGATTTAAAACTTCATTTTTAATTTAAAAGGATCTAGGTGAAGATCCTTTTTGATAATCTCA
TGACCAAAATCCCTTAACGTGAGTTTTCGTTCCACTGAGCGTCAGACCCCGTAGAAAAGATCAAAGGATC
TTCTTGAGATCCTTTTTTTCTGCGCGTAATCTGCTGCTTGCAAACAAAAAAACCACCGCTACCAGCGGTG
GTTTGTTTGCCGGATCAAGAGCTACCAACTCTTTTTCCGAAGGTAACTGGCTTCAGCAGAGCGCAGATAC
CAAATACTGTTCTTCTAGTGTAGCCGTAGTTAGGCCACCACTTCAAGAACTCTGTAGCACCGCCTACATA
CCTCGCTCTGCTAATCCTGTTACCAGTGGCTGCTGCCAGTGGCGATAAGTCGTGTCTTACCGGGTTGGAC
TCAAGACGATAGTTACCGGATAAGGCGCAGCGGTCGGGCTGAACGGGGGGTTCGTGCACACAGCCCAGCT
TGGAGCGAACGACCTACACCGAACTGAGATACCTACAGCGTGAGCTATGAGAAAGCGCCACGCTTCCCGA
AGGGAGAAAGGCGGACAGGTATCCGGTAAGCGGCAGGGTCGGAACAGGAGAGCGCACGAGGGAGCTTCCA
GGGGGAAACGCCTGGTATCTTTATAGTCCTGTCGGGTTTCGCCACCTCTGACTTGAGCGTCGATTTTTGT
GATGCTCGTCAGGGGGGCGGAGCCTATGGAAAAACGCCAGCAACGCGGCCTTTTTACGGTTCCTGGCCTT
TTGCTGGCCTTTTGCTCACATGTCCTGCAGGCAGCTGCGCGCTCGCTCGCTCACTGAGGCCGCCCGGGCG
TCGGGCGACCTTTGGTCGCCCGGCCTCAGTGAGCGAGCGAGCGCGCAGAGAGGGAGTGGCCAACTCCATC
ACTAGGGGTTCCT
Features (pLannotate 1.2.2; 26 found; start..end, strand, type, name):
     24..403     +  enhancer       CMV enhancer: human cytomegalovirus immediate early enhancer
    404..607     +  promoter       CMV promoter: human cytomegalovirus (CMV) immediate early promoter
    644..677     +  protein_bind   lox2272: Cre-mediated recombination occurs in the 8-bp core sequence (GGATACTT). lox2272 sites are compatible with each other, but incompatible with loxP or loxN sites (Lee and Saito, 1988). Cre recombinase
    678..727     -  intron         β-globin intron (fragment): internally truncated intron from human β-globin
    728..761     +  protein_bind   loxP: Cre-mediated recombination occurs in the 8-bp core sequence (GCATACAT). Cre recombinase
    771..799     -  CDS            3xHA (fragment): three tandem HA epitope tags
    810..826     -  CDS            3xHA (fragment): three tandem HA epitope tags
    837..853     -  CDS            3xHA (fragment): three tandem HA epitope tags
    860..907     -  CDS            nucleoplasmin NLS: bipartite nuclear localization signal from nucleoplasmin
    908..4063    -  CDS            cas9: CAS9_STAAU - Experimental evidence at protein level: Swiss-Prot protein existence level 1. CRISPR (clustered regularly interspaced short palindromic repeat) is an adaptive immune system that provides protection against mobile genetic elements (viruses, transposable elements and conjugative plasmids). CRISPR clusters contain spacers, sequences complementary to antecedent mobile elements, and target invading nucleic acids. CRISPR clusters are transcribed and processed into CRISPR RNA (crRNA). In type II CRISPR systems correct processing of pre-crRNA requires a trans- encoded small RNA (tracrRNA)
   4140..4173    -  protein_bind   lox2272: Cre-mediated recombination occurs in the 8-bp core sequence (GGATACTT). lox2272 sites are compatible with each other, but incompatible with loxP or loxN sites (Lee and Saito, 1988). Cre recombinase
   4174..4223    -  intron         β-globin intron (fragment): internally truncated intron from human β-globin
   4224..4257    -  protein_bind   loxP: Cre-mediated recombination occurs in the 8-bp core sequence (GCATACAT). Cre recombinase
   4288..4399    +  polyA_signal   bGH poly(A) signal: bovine growth hormone polyadenylation signal
   4502..4742    +  promoter       U6 promoter: RNA polymerase III promoter for human U6 snRNA
   4773..4848    +  misc_RNA       Sa gRNA scaffold: guide RNA scaffold for the Staphylococcus aureus CRISPR/Cas9 system
   4862..5002    +  repeat_region  AAV2 ITR: inverted terminal repeat of adeno-associated virus serotype 2 inverted
   5007..5058    -  misc_feature   bom (fragment): basis of mobility region from pBR322
   5077..5532    +  rep_origin     f1 ori (sequence partly withheld): f1 bacteriophage origin of replication; arrow indicates direction of (+) strand synthesis
   5533..5582    -  misc_feature   bom (fragment): basis of mobility region from pBR322
   5684..5719    -  CDS            rop (fragment): Rop protein, which maintains plasmids at low copy number; rop
   5814..5918    +  promoter       AmpR promoter: bla
   5919..6779    +  CDS            AmpR: β-lactamase; bla; confers resistance to ampicillin, carbenicillin, and related antibiotics
   6950..7538    +  rep_origin     ori: high-copy-number ColE1/pMB1/pBR322/pUC origin of replication
   7611..7638    +  repeat_region  AAV2 ITR (fragment): inverted terminal repeat of adeno-associated virus serotype 2 inverted
   7667..7694    +  repeat_region  AAV2 ITR (fragment): inverted terminal repeat of adeno-associated virus serotype 2 inverted
