[The description below was written by a language model from this plasmid's Addgene catalogue record and pLannotate feature annotations shown in this document.]
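Description:
pAAV-FLEX-SaCas9-U6-sgSlc18a2 is a single-vector AAV CRISPR plasmid built on the pX601 backbone and designed for Cre-dependent mutagenesis of the mouse gene Slc18a2 (also known as Vmat2). It is propagated in bacteria as a high-copy plasmid with a ColE1/pUC-type origin and ampicillin resistance (β-lactamase). An f1 phage origin is also present in the backbone. The payload is flanked by AAV2 inverted terminal repeats, which allow it to be packaged into recombinant AAV particles. One ITR is annotated in full, while the other is detected only as short fragments in the sequencing result.

Between the ITRs, a CMV enhancer/promoter sits upstream of a FLEX (double-inverted) cassette bounded by pairs of lox2272 and loxP sites in opposing orientation. Within it, the Staphylococcus aureus Cas9 coding sequence, fused to a nucleoplasmin nuclear localization signal and a 3xHA epitope tag, lies in the antisense orientation relative to the promoter, so no functional nuclease transcript is made by default. In cells expressing Cre recombinase, recombination at the incompatible lox pairs inverts the cassette and locks it in the sense orientation, which allows CMV-driven expression terminated by a bovine growth hormone polyadenylation signal. Downstream, a human U6 RNA polymerase III promoter constitutively drives a guide RNA made up of a Slc18a2-targeting spacer joined to the SaCas9 scaffold.

The compact SaCas9 allows nuclease and guide to fit within one AAV genome. The construct is therefore suited to cell-type-specific disruption of Slc18a2 in Cre-driver mice, and the associated publication describes such vectors for use in the adult mouse nervous system. The HA tag provides a means of detecting the recombined nuclease.
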