Addgene plasmid #124849: pAAV-FLEX-SaCas9-U6-sgSlc18a2
Purpose: Mutagenesis of Slc18a2
Depositing lab: Larry Zweifel. Depositing organization: University of Washington. Publication: Conditional Single Vector CRISPR/SaCas9 Viruses for Efficient Mutagenesis in the Adult Mouse Nervous System. Hunker AC, Soden ME, Krayushkina D, Heymann G, Awatramani R, Zweifel LS. Cell Rep. 2020 Mar 24;30(12):4303-4316.e6. doi: 10.1016/j.celrep.2020.02.092. PubMed 32209486.
Backbone
  Vector backbone: pX601
  Vector type: Mouse Targeting, AAV, CRISPR
Growth in bacteria
  Bacterial resistance: Ampicillin, 100 μg/mL
  Growth temperature: 37°C
  Growth strain: NEB Stable
  Copy number: High Copy
Gene/Insert
  Gene/Insert name: Slc18a2
  gRNA/shRNA sequence: CGATGAACAGGATCAGCTTGC
  Species: M. musculus (mouse)
  Entrez Gene: Slc18a2 (a.k.a. 1110037L13Rik, 9330105E13, Vmat2)
  Cloning method: Restriction Enzyme; 5′ cloning site Unknown (unknown if destroyed); 3′ cloning site Unknown (unknown if destroyed)
Terms and licenses: Academic/Nonprofit Terms; Industry Terms: Not Available to Industry
How to cite: pAAV-FLEX-SaCas9-U6-sgSlc18a2 was a gift from Larry Zweifel (Addgene plasmid # 124849 ; http://n2t.net/addgene:124849 ; RRID:Addgene_124849)
