>Addgene plasmid #124849 | pAAV-FLEX-SaCas9-U6-sgSlc18a2 | depositor partial sequence | sequence record 238461 | U6 promoter, sgRNA insert, SaCas9 sgRNA scaffold
GAGGGCCTATTTCCCATGATTCCTTCATATTTGCATATACGATACAAGGCTGTTAGAGAGATAATTGGAA
TTAATTTGACTGTAAACACAAAGATATTAGTACAAAATACGTGACGTAGAAAGTAATAATTTCTTGGGTA
GTTTGCAGTTTTAAAATTATGTTTTAAAATGGACTATCATATGCTTACCGTAACTTGAAAGTATTTCGAT
TTCTTGGCTTTATATATCTTGTGGAAAGGACGAAACACCGCGATGAACAGGATCAGCTTGCGTTTTAGTA
CTCTGGAAACAGAATCTACTAAAACAAGGCAAAATGCCGTGTTTATCTCGTCAACTTGTTGGCGAGA
